Addgene plasmid #10954: pSV2neo human IFN-gamma
Depositing lab: Howard Young. Depositing organization: National Cancer Institute (NCI). Publication: Expression of transfected human interferon-gamma DNA: evidence for cell-specific regulation. Young HA, Dray JF, Farrar WL. J Immunol. 1986 Jun 15. 136(12):4700-3. PubMed 3011901.
Backbone
  Vector backbone: pSV2neo
  Backbone manufacturer: ATCC
  Backbone size w/o insert (bp): 5500
  Vector type: Mammalian Expression
  Selectable markers: Neomycin (select with G418)
Growth in bacteria
  Bacterial resistance: Ampicillin, 100 μg/mL
  Growth temperature: 37°C
  Growth strain: DH5alpha
  Copy number: High Copy
Gene/Insert
  Gene/Insert name: interferon-gamma (alt name: IFN-gamma)
  Species: H. sapiens (human)
  Insert size (bp): 8600
  Entrez Gene: IFNG (a.k.a. IFG, IFI, IMD69)
  Cloning method: Restriction Enzyme; 5′ cloning site BamHI (not destroyed); 3′ cloning site BamHI (not destroyed)
  Sequencing primers: 5′ AGT AAC AGC TTC CCA CAT CA; 3′ EBV-rev
Terms and licenses: Academic/Nonprofit Terms; Industry Terms: Not Available to Industry
Depositor comments: Human genomic DNA containing the IFN-gamma gene, approximately 2.7 kb upstream and 1 kb downstream of exons, poly A site. Young lab stock #D3126.
How to cite: pSV2neo human IFN-gamma was a gift from Howard Young (Addgene plasmid # 10954 ; http://n2t.net/addgene:10954 ; RRID:Addgene_10954)
