[The description below was written by a language model from this plasmid's Addgene catalogue record.]
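Description:
pSV2neo human IFN-gamma is a mammalian expression plasmid built on the pSV2neo backbone (about 5.5 kb), carrying an approximately 8.6 kb fragment of human genomic DNA that spans the interferon-gamma (IFNG) locus. It is maintained in E. coli as a high-copy plasmid under ampicillin selection. In mammalian cells, the backbone's neomycin resistance marker allows stably transfected cells to be selected with G418. In the standard pSV2neo design this marker is driven by SV40 regulatory sequences, although the record lists no individual backbone features.

The insert was cloned as a BamHI fragment, with both sites preserved, so it can be released intact by BamHI digestion. The record does not state its orientation relative to the backbone. According to the depositor's notes, it is a genomic clone rather than a cDNA. It contains the IFN-gamma gene with roughly 2.7 kb of upstream sequence and about 1 kb downstream of the exons, including the polyadenylation site. No heterologous promoter for the insert is recorded, so IFN-gamma expression presumably depends on the gene's own flanking and intragenic regulatory sequences, with native splicing and 3′ end processing.

This arrangement suits studies of how the human IFN-gamma gene is regulated after introduction into different cell types. The associated publication examined expression of the transfected gene and reported evidence for cell-specific regulation. G418 selection yields stable lines in which basal or inducible IFN-gamma transcription from the genomic fragment can be compared across cellular backgrounds.
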