>Addgene plasmid #10954 | pSV2neo human IFN-gamma | addgene partial sequence | sequence record 17923 | EBV-rev 5'-GTGGTTTGTCCAAACTCATC-3'
CTTGAGTAGGTATCTCAAGGTCTACAACAGCACCAGGCATGTAGTAGGTACTCCAGTAAATATTTCTTGA
GTGAAAGAATCAATTCGTACCACAATATTATGAGGAACACACAATTATTTTTCTTTTTCAGACAATAAAG
CTGAAACTTAGACAATATACATAATGTATTAAAGGTCACACTACTTGTAATGGAATAACTTGGATTCCAA
TCCAAGCCTTCTCCCTAGAGCTTACACCCACTACTCCACCCCCACTGGTGTTTGCCAGCATTGGATGAGG
GAGAGGAAGATTCTGAAATGAAGGAGGAAATAGGAAGGTGGAGAAGGGGCTAGAAATAAATCTCTGTGTG
CCAAGCTAAGCAGTTTAAACTACATTCCATAGCAGAACCTCTGAATTGAATAGTGACATAATTAAATCTG
TATCTTAGAAAGATAATTCAAAGAGCTGCTAACTGGAAAAGCGAAAGCCAACAAAATGCTAGTGGAAAGA
AATACCACATTTAATGGAACCAAATGCAACTCTAAAATTTCCACAGCTAAGAAGACTCCCCTCCCTACTA
ATTCATTAATAGGTAGTTCTTTCACTCCAGGTCTCACTTAGAAAAAGTCCAACACAGCATAAGTAGTTGT
GAACTTACACTTTATTCATATATATTAGATATTGATAATTTTAACAAATGAGTTACTTTCCATTTGGGTA
CAGTCACAGTTGTCAACAATATTTGGAAGCACCAGGCATGAAATCTCCTGAGATGCTATGTTTTCATCAG
GGTCACCTGACACATTCAAGTTCTGTCTGACATGCCATTAAAGCACTGGCTCAGATTGC
